>Addgene plasmid #103621 | LSB-hsa-miR-542-3p | depositor full sequence | sequence record 196290 | Full Sequence
AATTGAGGGGATAACGCAGGAAAGAACATGTGAGCAAAAGGCCAGCAAAAGGCCAGGAACCGTAAAAAGG
CCGCGTTGCTGGCGTTTTTCCATAGGCTCCGCCCCCCTGACGAGCATCACAAAAATCGACGCTCAAGTCA
GAGGTGGCGAAACCCGACAGGACTATAAAGATACCAGGCGTTTCCCCCTGGAAGCTCCCTCGTGCGCTCT
CCTGTTCCGACCCTGCCGCTTACCGGATACCTGTCCGCCTTTCTCCCTTCGGGAAGCGTGGCGCTTTCTC
ATAGCTCACGCTGTAGGTATCTCAGTTCGGTGTAGGTCGTTCGCTCCAAGCTGGGCTGTGTGCACGAACC
CCCCGTTCAGCCCGACCGCTGCGCCTTATCCGGTAACTATCGTCTTGAGTCCAACCCGGTAAGACACGAC
TTATCGCCACTGGCAGCAGCCACTGGTAACAGGATTAGCAGAGCGAGGTATGTAGGCGGTGCTACAGAGT
TCTTGAAGTGGTGGCCTAACTACGGCTACACTAGAAGAACAGTATTTGGTATCTGCGCTCTGCTGAAGCC
AGTTACCTTCGGAAAAAGAGTTGGTAGCTCTTGATCCGGCAAACAAACCACCGCTGGTAGCGGTGGTTTT
TTTGTTTGCAAGCAGCAGATTACGCGCAGAAAAAAAGGATCTCAAGAAGATCCTTTGATCTTTTCTACGG
GGTCTGACGCTCAGTGGAACGAAAACTCACGTTAAGGGATTTTGGTCATGAGATTATCAAAAAGGATCTT
CACCTAGATCCTTTTAAATTAAAAATGAAGTTTTAAATCAATCTAAAGTATATATGAGTAAACTTGGTCT
GACAGTTACCAATGCTTAATCAGTGAGGCACCTATCTCAGCGATCTGTCTATTTCGTTCATCCATAGTTG
CCTGACTCCCCGTCGTGTAGATAACTACGATACGGGAGGGCTTACCATCTGGCCCCAGTGCTGCAATGAT
ACCGCGAGAACCACGCTCACCGGCTCCAGATTTATCAGCAATAAACCAGCCAGCCGGAAGGGCCGAGCGC
AGAAGTGGTCCTGCAACTTTATCCGCCTCCATCCAGTCTATTAATTGTTGCCGGGAAGCTAGAGTAAGTA
GTTCGCCAGTTAATAGTTTGCGCAACGTTGTTGCCATTGCTACAGGCATCGTGGTGTCACGCTCGTCGTT
TGGTATGGCTTCATTCAGCTCCGGTTCCCAACGATCAAGGCGAGTTACATGATCCCCCATGTTGTGCAAA
AAAGCGGTTAGCTCCTTCGGTCCTCCGATCGTTGTCAGAAGTAAGTTGGCCGCAGTGTTATCACTCATGG
TTATGGCAGCACTGCATAATTCTCTTACTGTCATGCCATCCGTAAGATGCTTTTCTGTGACTGGTGAGTA
CTCAACCAAGTCATTCTGAGAATAGTGTATGCGGCGACCGAGTTGCTCTTGCCCGGCGTCAATACGGGAT
AATACCGCGCCACATAGCAGAACTTTAAAAGTGCTCATCATTGGAAAACGTTCTTCGGGGCGAAAACTCT
CAAGGATCTTACCGCTGTTGAGATCCAGTTCGATGTAACCCACTCGTGCACCCAACTGATCTTCAGCATC
TTTTACTTTCACCAGCGTTTCTGGGTGAGCAAAAACAGGAAGGCAAAATGCCGCAAAAAAGGGAATAAGG
GCGACACGGAAATGTTGAATACTCATACTCTTCCTTTTTCAATATTATTGAAGCATTTATCAGGGTTATT
GTCTCATGAGCGGATACATATTTGAATGTAGCTCCGAATTTCTCGAGGGCTTGTCGACGACGGCGGTCTC
CGTCGTCAGGATCATGAATTCGACCCGCCTGCCACCATGACCGAGTACAAGCCCACGGTGCGCCTCGCCA
CCCGCGACGACGTCCCCCGGGCCGTACGCACCCTCGCCGCCGCGTTCGCCGACTACCCCGCCACGCGCCA
CACCGTCGACCCGGACCGCCACATCGAGCGGGTCACCGAGCTGCAAGAACTCTTCCTCACGCGCGTCGGG
CTCGACATCGGCAAGGTGTGGGTCGCGGACGACGGCGCCGCGGTGGCGGTCTGGACCACGCCGGAGAGCG
TCGAAGCGGGGGCGGTGTTCGCCGAGATCGGCCCGCGCATGGCCGAGTTGAGCGGTTCCCGGCTGGCCGC
GCAGCAACAGATGGAAGGCCTCCTGGCGCCGCACCGGCCCAAGGAGCCCGCGTGGTTCCTGGCCACCGTC
GGCGTCTCGCCCGACCACCAGGGCAAGGGTCTGGGCAGCGCCGTCGTGCTCCCCGGAGTGGAGGCGGCCG
AGCGCGCCGGGGTGCCCGCCTTCCTGGAGACATCCGCGCCCCGCAACCTCCCCTTCTACGAGCGGCTCGG
CTTCACCGTCACCGCCGACGTCGAGGTGCCCGAAGGACCGCGCACCTGGTGCATGACCCGCAAGCCCGGT
GCCTGATACGCGTGAATTCACTCCTCAGGTGCAGGCTGCCTATCAGAAGGTGGTGGCTGGTGTGGCCAAT
GCCCTGGCTCACAAATACCACTGAGATCTTTTTCCCTCTGCCAAAAATTATGGGGACATCATGAAGCCCC
TTGAGCATCTGACTTCTGGCTAATAAAGGAAATTTATTTTCATTGCAATAGTGTGTTGGAATTTTTTGTG
TCTCTCACTCGGAAGGACATATGGGAGGGCAAATCATTTAAAACATCAGAATGAGTATTTGGTTTAGAGT
TTGGCAACATATGCCCATATGCTGGCTGCCATGAACAAAGGTTGGCTATAAAGAGGTCATCAGTATATGA
AACAGCCCCCTGCTGTCCATTCCTTATTCCATAGAAAAGCCTTGACTTGAGGTTAGATTTTTTTTATATT
TTGTTTTGTGTTATTTTTTTCTTTAACATCCCTAAAATTTTCCTTACATGTTTTACTAGCCAGATTTTTC
CTCCTCTCCTGACTACTCCCAGTCATAGCTGTCCCTCTTCTCTTATGGAGATCCCTCGACCTGCAGCCCA
AGCTTGAATTCTCTAGAATTACCCTGTTATCCCTATGCTTGGTTTACCGAGCTCTTATTGGTTTTCAAAC
TTCATTGACTGTGCCCAACGCGCCTGGGAGCTCACGGGGACAGCCCCCCCCCAAAGCCCCCAGGGATGTA
ATTACGTCCCTCCCCCGCTAGGGGGCAGCAGCGAGCCGCCCGGGGCTCCGCTCCGGTCCGGCGCTCCCCC
CGCATCCCCGAGCCGGCAGCGTGCGGGGACAGCCCGGGCACGGGGAAGGTGGCACGGGATCGCTTTCCTC
TGAACGCTTCTCGCTGCTCTTTGAGCCTGCAGACACCTGGGGGGATACGGGGAAAAAGCTAGGCTGAAAG
ACCGGTTCTTAGAATGACACGCGCCTGGGAGCTCACGGGGACAGCCCCCCCCCAAAGCCCCCAGGGATGT
AATTACGTCCCTCCCCCGCTAGGGGGCAGCAGCGAGCCGCCCGGGGCTCCGCTCCGGTCCGGCGCTCCCC
CCGCATCCCCGAGCCGGCAGCGTGCGGGGACAGCCCGGGCACGGGGAAGGTGGCACGGGATCGCTTTCCT
CTGAACGCTTCTCGCTGCTCTTTGAGCCTGCAGACACCTGGGGGGATACGGGGAAAAAGCTAACTTCTGA
GACGACAACTTTGTATAGAAAAGTTGGCTCCGAATTCGCCCTTGACAGCAGAGATCCAGTTTGGTTAATT
AATTGGCTCCGGTGCCCGTCAGTGGGCAGAGCGCACATCGCCCACAGTCCCCGAGAAGTTGTGGGGAGGG
GTCGGCAATTGAACCGGTGCCTAGAGAAGGTGGCGCGGGGTAAACTGGGAAAGTGATGTCGTGTACTGGC
TCCGCCTTTTTCCCGAGGGTGGGGGAGAACCGTATATAAGTGCAGTAGTCGCCGTGAACGTTCTTTTTCG
CAACGGGTTTGCCGCCAGAACACAGGTAAGTGCCGTGTGTGGTTCCCGCGGGCCTGGCCTCTTTACGGGT
TATGGCCCTTGCGTGCCTTGAATTACTTCCACCTGGCTGCAGTACGTGATTCTTGATCCCGAGCTTCGGG
TTGGAAGTGGGTGGGAGAGTTCGAGGCCTTGCGCTTAAGGAGCCCCTTCGCCTCGTGCTTGAGTTGAGGC
CTGGCCTGGGCGCTGGGGCCGCCGCGTGCGAATCTGGTGGCACCTTCGCGCCTGTCTCGCTGCTTTCGAT
AAGTCTCTAGCCATTTAAAATTTTTGATGACCTGCTGCGACGCTTTTTTTCTGGCAAGATAGTCTTGTAA
ATGCGGGCCAAGATCTGCACACTGGTATTTCGGTTTTTGGGGCCGCGGGCGGCGACGGGGCCCGTGCGTC
CCAGCGCACATGTTCGGCGAGGCGGGGCCTGCGAGCGCGGCCACCGAGAATCGGACGGGGGTAGTCTCAA
GCTGGCCGGCCTGCTCTGGTGCCTGGCCTCGCGCCGCCGTGTATCGCCCCGCCCTGGGCGGCAAGGCTGG
CCCGGTCGGCACCAGTTGCGTGAGCGGAAAGATGGCCGCTTCCCGGCCCTGCTGCAGGGAGCTCAAAATG
GAGGACGCGGCGCTCGGGAGAGCGGGCGGGTGAGTCACCCACACAAAGGAAAAGGGCCTTTCCGTCCTCA
GCCGTCGCTTCATGTGACTCCACGGAGTACCGGGCGCCGTCCAGGCACCTCGATTAGTTCTCGAGCTTTT
GGAGTACGTCGTCTTTAGGTTGGGGGGAGGGGTTTTATGCGATGGAGTTTCCCCACACTGAGTGGGTGGA
GACTGAAGTTAGGCCAGCTTGGCACTTGATGTAATTCTCCTTGGAATTTGCCCTTTTTGAGTTTGGATCT
TGGTTCATTCTCAAGCCTCAGACAGTGGTTCAAAGTTTTTTTCTTCCATTTCAGGTGTCGTGAGAAGGGC
GAATTCGACCCAAGTTTGTACAAAAAAGCAGGCTGGATCCAGGTGCCACCATGGTGAGCGAGCTGATTAA
GGAGAACATGCACATGAAGCTGTACATGGAGGGCACCGTGAACAACCACCACTTCAAGTGCACATCCGAG
GGCGAAGGCAAGCCCTACGAGGGCACCCAGACCATGAGAATCAAGGCGGTCGAGGGCGGCCCTCTCCCCT
TCGCCTTCGACATCCTGGCTACCAGCTTCATGTACGGCAGCAAAACCTTCATCAACCACACCCAGGGCAT
CCCCGACTTCTTTAAGCAGTCCTTCCCCGAGGGCTTCACATGGGAGAGAGTCACCACATACGAAGATGGG
GGCGTGCTGACCGCTACCCAGGACACCAGCCTCCAGGACGGCTGCCTCATCTACAACGTCAAGATCAGAG
GGGTGAACTTCCCATCCAACGGCCCTGTGATGCAGAAGAAAACACTCGGCTGGGAGGCCTCCACCGAGAC
ACTGTACCCCGCTGACGGCGGCCTGGAAGGCAGAGCCGACATGGCCCTGAAGCTCGTGGGCGGGGGCCAC
CTGATCTGCAACCTTAAGACCACATACAGATCCAAGAAACCCGCTAAGAACCTCAAGATGCCCGGCGTCT
ACTATGTGGACAGGAGACTGGAAAGAATCAAGGAGGCCGACAAAGAGACATACGTCGAGCAGCACGAGGT
GGCTGTGGCCAGATACTGCGACCTCCCTAGCAAACTGGGGCACAAACTTAATTGAGAATTCTACCACCCA
GCTTTCTTGTACAAAGTGGTACGTCTCAAGACCAGAGGTCTCTGCTTCGTCGCAGTTTCAGTTATCAATC
TGTCACATTTCAGTTATCAATCTGTCACATTTCAGTTATCAATCTGTCACATTTCAGTTATCAATCTGTC
ACACAACCAGAAGAGACCTGTGCTTCACTCCTCAGGTGCAGGCTGCCTATCAGAAGGTGGTGGCTGGTGT
GGCCAATGCCCTGGCTCACAAATACCACTGAGATCTTTTTCCCTCTGCCAAAAATTATGGGGACATCATG
AAGCCCCTTGAGCATCTGACTTCTGGCTAATAAAGGAAATTTATTTTCATTGCAATAGTGTGTTGGAATT
TTTTGTGTCTCTCACTCGGAAGGACATATGGGAGGGCAAATCATTTAAAACATCAGAATGAGTATTTGGT
TTAGAGTTTGGCAACATATGCCCATATGCTGGCTGCCATGAACAAAGGTTGGCTATAAAGAGGTCATCAG
TATATGAAACAGCCCCCTGCTGTCCATTCCTTATTCCATAGAAAAGCCTTGACTTGAGGTTAGATTTTTT
TTATATTTTGTTTTGTGTTATTTTTTTCTTTAACATCCCTAAAATTTTCCTTACATGTTTTACTAGCCAG
ATTTTTCCTCCTCTCCTGACTACTCCCAGTCATAGCTGTCCCTCTTCTCTTATGGAGATCCCGAGCGGTG
CGTTTTTATGCTTGTAGTATTGTATAATGTTTTTAAGATCCAAGCTTCTGACCTCTTCTCTTCCTCCCAC
AGGGCCTCGAGACAATTGCATCGATGGTACCAGTGAAAGTCTGCAATGAATTCGAGTTGGCGCGCCTGTC
ATTCTAAATCTCTCTTTCAGCCTAAAGCTTTTTCCCCGTATCCCCCCAGGTGTCTGCAGGCTCAAAGAGC
AGCGAGAAGCGTTCAGAGGAAAGCGATCCCGTGCCACCTTCCCCGTGCCCGGGCTGTCCCCGCACGCTGC
CGGCTCGGGGATGCGGGGGGAGCGCCGGACCGGAGCGGAGCCCCGGGCGGCTCGCTGCTGCCCCCTAGCG
GGGGAGGGACGTAATTACATCCCTGGGGGCTTTGGGAGGGGGCTGTCCCCGTGAGCTCCCAGGCGCGCCT
GTCATTCTAAATCTCTCTTTCAGCCTAAAGCTTTTTCCCCGTATCCCCCCAGGTGTCTGCAGGCTCAAAG
AGCAGCGAGAAGCGTTCAGAGGAAAGCGATCCCGTGCCACCTTCCCCGTGCCCGGGCTGTCCCCGCACGC
TGCCGGCTCGGGGATGCGGGGGGAGCGCCGGACCGGAGCGGAGCCCCGGGCGGCTCGCTGCTGCCCCCTA
GCGGGGGAGGGACGTAATTACATCCCTGGGGGCTTTGGGGGGGGGCTGTCCCCGTGAGCTCCCAGGCGCG
CCAACTCGGTACCGTATCGATGTCGACGTTAACGCTAGTGATATCAACTTTGTATAGAAAAGTTGGCTCC
GAATTCGCCCTTGACAGCAGAGATCCAGTTTGGTTAATTAATTGGCTCCGGTGCCCGTCAGTGGGCAGAG
CGCACATCGCCCACAGTCCCCGAGAAGTTGTGGGGAGGGGTCGGCAATTGAACCGGTGCCTAGAGAAGGT
GGCGCGGGGTAAACTGGGAAAGTGATGTCGTGTACTGGCTCCGCCTTTTTCCCGAGGGTGGGGGAGAACC
GTATATAAGTGCAGTAGTCGCCGTGAACGTTCTTTTTCGCAACGGGTTTGCCGCCAGAACACAGGTAAGT
GCCGTGTGTGGTTCCCGCGGGCCTGGCCTCTTTACGGGTTATGGCCCTTGCGTGCCTTGAATTACTTCCA
CCTGGCTGCAGTACGTGATTCTTGATCCCGAGCTTCGGGTTGGAAGTGGGTGGGAGAGTTCGAGGCCTTG
CGCTTAAGGAGCCCCTTCGCCTCGTGCTTGAGTTGAGGCCTGGCCTGGGCGCTGGGGCCGCCGCGTGCGA
ATCTGGTGGCACCTTCGCGCCTGTCTCGCTGCTTTCGATAAGTCTCTAGCCATTTAAAATTTTTGATGAC
CTGCTGCGACGCTTTTTTTCTGGCAAGATAGTCTTGTAAATGCGGGCCAAGATCTGCACACTGGTATTTC
GGTTTTTGGGGCCGCGGGCGGCGACGGGGCCCGTGCGTCCCAGCGCACATGTTCGGCGAGGCGGGGCCTG
CGAGCGCGGCCACCGAGAATCGGACGGGGGTAGTCTCAAGCTGGCCGGCCTGCTCTGGTGCCTGGCCTCG
CGCCGCCGTGTATCGCCCCGCCCTGGGCGGCAAGGCTGGCCCGGTCGGCACCAGTTGCGTGAGCGGAAAG
ATGGCCGCTTCCCGGCCCTGCTGCAGGGAGCTCAAAATGGAGGACGCGGCGCTCGGGAGAGCGGGCGGGT
GAGTCACCCACACAAAGGAAAAGGGCCTTTCCGTCCTCAGCCGTCGCTTCATGTGACTCCACGGAGTACC
GGGCGCCGTCCAGGCACCTCGATTAGTTCTCGAGCTTTTGGAGTACGTCGTCTTTAGGTTGGGGGGAGGG
GTTTTATGCGATGGAGTTTCCCCACACTGAGTGGGTGGAGACTGAAGTTAGGCCAGCTTGGCACTTGATG
TAATTCTCCTTGGAATTTGCCCTTTTTGAGTTTGGATCTTGGTTCATTCTCAAGCCTCAGACAGTGGTTC
AAAGTTTTTTTCTTCCATTTCAGGTGTCGTGAGAAGGGCGAATTCGACCCAAGTTTGTACAAAAAAGCAG
GCTCGCCACCATGGTGAGCAAGGGCGAGGAGCTGTTCACCGGGGTGGTGCCCATCCTGGTCGAGCTGGAC
GGCGACGTAAACGGCCACAAGTTCAGCGTGAGGGGCGAGGGCGAGGGCGATGCCACCAACGGCAAGCTGA
CCCTGAAGTTCATCTGCACCACCGGCAAGCTGCCCGTGCCCTGGCCCACCCTCGTGACCACCCTGAGCCA
CGGCGTGCAGTGCTTCGCCCGCTACCCCGACCACATGAAGCAGCACGACTTCTTCAAGTCCGCCATGCCC
GAAGGCTACGTCCAGGAGCGCACCATCTTCTTCAAGGACGACGGCACCTACAAGACCCGCGCCGAGGTGA
AGTTCGAGGGCGACACCCTAGTGAACCGCATCGAGCTGAAGGGCGTCGACTTCAAGGAGGACGGCAACAT
CCTGGGGCACAAGCTGGAGTACAACTTCAACAGCCACAACATCTATATCATGGCCGTCAAGCAGAAGAAC
GGCATCAAGGTGAACTTCAAGATCCGCCACAACGTGGAGGACGGCAGCGTGCAGCTCGCCGACCACTACC
AGCAGAACACCCCCATCGGCGACGGCCCCGTGCTGCTGCCCGACAGCCACTACCTGAGCACCCAGTCCGT
GCTGAGCAAAGACCCCAACGAGAAGCGCGATCACATGGTCCTGCTGGAGTTCCGCACCGCCGCCGGGATC
ACTCTCGGCATGGACGAGCTGTACAAGTAATACCACCCAGCTTTCTTGTACAAAGTGGTACGCGTGAATT
CACTCCTCAGGTGCAGGCTGCCTATCAGAAGGTGGTGGCTGGTGTGGCCAATGCCCTGGCTCACAAATAC
CACTGAGATCTTTTTCCCTCTGCCAAAAATTATGGGGACATCATGAAGCCCCTTGAGCATCTGACTTCTG
GCTAATAAAGGAAATTTATTTTCATTGCAATAGTGTGTTGGAATTTTTTGTGTCTCTCACTCGGAAGGAC
ATATGGGAGGGCAAATCATTTAAAACATCAGAATGAGTATTTGGTTTAGAGTTTGGCAACATATGCCCAT
ATGCTGGCTGCCATGAACAAAGGTTGGCTATAAAGAGGTCATCAGTATATGAAACAGCCCCCTGCTGTCC
ATTCCTTATTCCATAGAAAAGCCTTGACTTGAGGTTAGATTTTTTTTATATTTTGTTTTGTGTTATTTTT
TTCTTTAACATCCCTAAAATTTTCCTTACATGTTTTACTAGCCAGATTTTTCCTCCTCTCCTGACTACTC
CCAGTCATAGCTGTCCCTCTTCTCTTATGGAGATCCCTCGACCTGCAGCCCAAGCTTGGCGTAATCATGG
TCATAGCTGTTTCCTGTGTGAAATTGTTATCCGCTCACAATTCCACACAACATACGAGCCGGAAGCATAA
AGTGTAAAGCCTGGGGTGCCTAATGAGTGAGCTAACTCACATTAATTGCGTTGCGCTCACTGCCCGCTTT
CCAGTCGGGAAACCTGTCGTGCCAGCGGATCGACAGTACTAAGCTTGGTCTAATACCCAATCTCTCGTCT
TATCCAGATGTTTTATACGCCTCTGGCCCGTGTCTCAAAATCTCTGATGTTACATTGCACAAGATAAAAT
AATATCATCATGAACAATAAAACTGTCTGCTTACATAAACAGTAATACAAGGGGTGTTATGAGCCATATT
CAACGGGAAACGTCGAGGCCGCGATTAAATTCCAACATGGATGCTGATTTATATGGGTATAAATGGGCTC
GCGATAATGTCGGGCAATCAGGTGCGACAATCTATCGCTTGTATGGGAAGCCCGATGCGCCAGAGTTGTT
TCTGAAACATGGCAAAGGTAGCGTTGCCAATGATGTTACAGATGAGATGGTCAGACTAAACTGGCTGACG
GAATTTATGCCTCTTCCGACCATCAAGCATTTTATCCGTACTCCTGATGATGCATGGTTACTCACCACTG
CGATCCCCGGAAAAACAGCATTCCAGGTATTAGAAGAATATCCTGATTCAGGTGAAAATATTGTTGATGC
GCTGGCAGTGTTCCTGCGCCGGTTGCATTCGATTCCTGTTTGTAATTGTCCTTTTAACAGCGATCGCGTA
TTTCGTCTCGCTCAGGCGCAATCACGAATGAATAACGGTTTGGTTGATGCGAGTGATTTTGATGACGAGC
GTAATGGCTGGCCTGTTGAACAAGTCTGGAAAGAAATGCATAAACTTTTGCCATTCTCACCGGATTCAGT
CGTCACTCATGGTGATTTCTCACTTGATAACCTTATTTTTGACGAGGGGAAATTAATAGGTTGTATTGAT
GTTGGACGAGTCGGAATCGCAGACCGATACCAGGATCTTGCCATCCTATGGAACTGCCTCGGTGAGTTTT
CTCCTTCATTACAGAAACGGCTTTTTCAAAAATATGGTATTGATAATCCTGATATGAATAAATTGCAGTT
TCATTTGATGCTCGATGAGTTTTTCTAATCAGAATTGGTTAATTGGTTGTAACACTGGCAGAGCATTACG
CTGACTTGACGGGACGGCGCAAGCTCATGACCAAAATCCCTTAACGTGAGTTACGCGTCGTTCCACTGAG
CGTCAGAGGTATCACTAGTATTACAGAGGTAAGTTATAACAGTCGCCTAACCC
Features (pLannotate 1.2.2; 28 found; start..end, strand, type, name):
     87..675     -  rep_origin     ori: high-copy-number ColE1/pMB1/pBR322/pUC origin of replication
    846..1706    -  CDS            AmpR: β-lactamase; bla; confers resistance to ampicillin, carbenicillin, and related antibiotics
   1707..1778    -  promoter       AmpR promoter: bla
   1857..2456    +  CDS            PuroR: puromycin N-acetyltransferase; pac from Streptomyces alboniger; confers resistance to puromycin
   2461..2541    +  CDS            HBB (fragment): HBB_PONPY - Experimental evidence at transcript level: Swiss-Prot protein existence level 2. Involved in oxygen transport from the lung to the various peripheral tissues. From Pongo pygmaeus (Bornean orangutan).
   2612..2667    +  polyA_signal   β-globin poly(A) signal: rabbit β-globin polyadenylation signal (Gil and Proudfoot, 1987)
   3646..3666    +  protein_bind   attB4: mutant version of attB; core recombination site for the Gateway® BP reaction BP Clonase™
   3734..3945    +  promoter       EF-1α core promoter: core promoter for human elongation factor EF-1α
   3946..4884    +  intron         EF-1α intron A: intron upstream of the start codon of human EF-1α
   4911..4931    +  protein_bind   attB1: mutant version of attB; core recombination site for the Gateway® BP reaction BP Clonase™
   4951..5646    +  CDS            mKate2: mKate2 is a basic (constitutively fluorescent) red fluorescent protein published in 2009, derived from Entacmaea quadricolor. It is reported to be a rapidly-maturing monomer with moderate acid sensitivity.
   5666..5690    -  protein_bind   attB2: mutant version of attB; recombination site for the Gateway® BP reaction BP Clonase™
   5834..5908    +  CDS            HBB (fragment): HBB_PONPY - Experimental evidence at transcript level: Swiss-Prot protein existence level 2. Involved in oxygen transport from the lung to the various peripheral tissues. From Pongo pygmaeus (Bornean orangutan).
   5979..6034    +  polyA_signal   β-globin poly(A) signal: rabbit β-globin polyadenylation signal (Gil and Proudfoot, 1987)
   6418..6443    +  misc_feature   SA: splice acceptor site
   7115..7135    +  protein_bind   attB4: mutant version of attB; core recombination site for the Gateway® BP reaction BP Clonase™
   7203..7414    +  promoter       EF-1α core promoter: core promoter for human elongation factor EF-1α
   7415..8353    +  intron         EF-1α intron A: intron upstream of the start codon of human EF-1α
   8380..8400    +  protein_bind   attB1: mutant version of attB; core recombination site for the Gateway® BP reaction BP Clonase™
   8411..9127    +  CDS            EBFP2: EBFP2 is a basic (constitutively fluorescent) blue fluorescent protein published in 2007, derived from Aequorea victoria. It is reported to be a rapidly-maturing monomer with moderate acid sensitivity.
   9135..9159    -  protein_bind   attB2: mutant version of attB; recombination site for the Gateway® BP reaction BP Clonase™
   9163..9243    +  CDS            HBB (fragment): HBB_PONPY - Experimental evidence at transcript level: Swiss-Prot protein existence level 2. Involved in oxygen transport from the lung to the various peripheral tissues. From Pongo pygmaeus (Bornean orangutan).
   9314..9369    +  polyA_signal   β-globin poly(A) signal: rabbit β-globin polyadenylation signal (Gil and Proudfoot, 1987)
   9752..9774    -  protein_bind   lac operator (fragment): The lac repressor binds to the lac operator to inhibit transcription in E. coli. This inhibition can be relieved by adding lactose or isopropyl-β-D-thiogalactopyranoside (IPTG). lac repressor encoded by lacI
   9778..9808    -  promoter       lac promoter: promoter for the E. coli lac operon
   9823..9844    -  protein_bind   CAP binding site: CAP binding activates transcription in the presence of cAMP. E. coli catabolite activator protein
   9857..9896    -  CDS            lacI (fragment): lac repressor; lacI; The lac repressor binds to the lac operator to inhibit transcription in E. coli. This inhibition can be relieved by adding lactose or isopropyl-β-D-thiogalactopyranoside (IPTG).
  10069..10878   +  CDS            KanR: aminoglycoside phosphotransferase; aph(3')-Ia; confers resistance to kanamycin in bacteria or G418 (Geneticin®) in eukaryotes
