[The description below was written by a language model from this plasmid's Addgene catalogue record and pLannotate feature annotations shown in this document.]
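Description:
LSB-hsa-miR-542-3p is a mammalian expression plasmid from a synthetic-biology series of fluorescent microRNA sensors, built on the "Low Sensor Backbone" (LSB). The depositor sequence is about 11 kb. It replicates in E. coli from a high-copy ColE1/pUC-type origin and carries both β-lactamase (AmpR) and an aminoglycoside phosphotransferase (KanR), matching the dual ampicillin and kanamycin selection listed in the record. A puromycin N-acetyltransferase coding sequence followed by a rabbit β-globin poly(A) signal allows puromycin selection in mammalian cells, although the feature table does not annotate a promoter for it.

The payload consists of two parallel transcription units in the same orientation. Each is driven by the human EF-1α core promoter with its intron A, flanked by Gateway attB4/attB1/attB2 scars left from modular assembly, and terminated by a β-globin 3' region and poly(A) signal. The first unit expresses the red fluorescent protein mKate2, and according to the catalogue entry it carries a target site for human miR-542-3p in its 3' UTR. This site is not annotated separately, but it presumably lies in the unannotated stretch between the mKate2 cassette and its poly(A) region. The second unit expresses EBFP2 without the target and serves as an internal reference for delivery and expression. When miR-542-3p is active in transfected cells it represses mKate2, so the mKate2-to-EBFP2 fluorescence ratio reports miRNA activity.

The depositor notes that the repeated poly(A) elements make the plasmid inherently unstable. Small insertions flanking the puromycin coding region also distinguish the physical plasmid from the deposited sequence, and these are reported not to affect puromycin selection.
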