Addgene plasmid #103621: LSB-hsa-miR-542-3p
Purpose: Used to sense miRNA activity using fluorescence based tools. hsa-miR-542-3p target in 3' UTR of of mKate. miRNA activity can be measured by the repression of mKate2 relative to EBFP2 fluorescent proteins . Plasmid is inherently unstable; please see Depositor Comments
Depositing lab: Ron Weiss. Depositing organization: Massachusetts Institute of Technology. Publication: A mixed antagonistic/synergistic miRNA repression model enables accurate predictions of multi-input miRNA sensor activity. Gam JJ, Babb J, Weiss R. Nat Commun. 2018 Jun 22;9(1):2430. doi: 10.1038/s41467-018-04575-0. PubMed 29934631.
Backbone
  Vector backbone: Low Sensor Backbone (LSB)
  Vector type: Mammalian Expression, Synthetic Biology
Growth in bacteria
  Bacterial resistance: Ampicillin and Kanamycin, 100 & 50 μg/mL
  Growth temperature: 30°C
  Growth strain: NEB Stable
  Copy number: High Copy
Gene/Insert
  Gene/Insert name: hsa-miR-542-3p target
  Species: H. sapiens (human)
  Entrez Gene: MIR542 (a.k.a. MIRN542, hsa-mir-542, mir-542)
  Promoter: EF-1a
  Cloning method: Gibson Cloning
Terms and licenses: Academic/Nonprofit Terms; Industry Terms: Not Available to Industry
Depositor comments: Please note that this plasmid is inherently unstable due to a repeating poly A element. We recommend performing a diagnostic digest on multiple colonies upon receipt. The depositors would like to note the presence of several discrepancies between the depositor sequence and physical plasmid sequence. In particular, the sequences upstream and downstream of the puromycin coding region have 10 bp insertions which do not affect the ability to perform puromycin selection. The sequences for those regions within the physical plasmids are as follows: Upstream of Puro: GAATTCGACCGCCTGTCTCAAGGTGCCACC; Downstream of Puro: GCTTTGAGACTACGCGTGAATTCACTCCTC. Please contact if you are interested in this plasmid prior to placing an order.
How to cite: LSB-hsa-miR-542-3p was a gift from Ron Weiss (Addgene plasmid # 103621 ; http://n2t.net/addgene:103621 ; RRID:Addgene_103621)
