>Addgene plasmid #103621 | LSB-hsa-miR-542-3p | depositor partial sequence | sequence record 196291 | hsa-miR-542-3p target
TTTCAGTTATCAATCTGTCACA
